>Addgene plasmid #130136 | pRDAX-387 HA IFP1.4 | depositor full sequence | sequence record 249514 | Full Sequence
CGCCAGCAACGCGGCCTTTTTACGGTTCCTGGCCTTTTGCTGGCCTTTTGCTCACATGTTCTTTCCTGCG
TTATCCCCTGATTCTGTGGATAACCGTATTACCGCCATGCATTAGTTATTAATAGTAATCAATTACGGGG
TCATTAGTTCATAGCCCATATATGGAGTTCCGCGTTACATAACTTACGGTAAATGGCCCGCCTGGCTGAC
CGCCCAACGACCCCCGCCCATTGACGTCAATAATGACGTATGTTCCCATAGTAACGCCAATAGGGACTTT
CCATTGACGTCAATGGGTGGAGTATTTACGGTAAACTGCCCACTTGGCAGTACATCAAGTGTATCATATG
CCAAGTACGCCCCCTATTGACGTCAATGACGGTAAATGGCCCGCCTGGCATTATGCCCAGTACATGACCT
TATGGGACTTTCCTACTTGGCAGTACATCTACGTATTAGTCATCGCTATTACCATGGTGATGCGGTTTTG
GCAGTACATCAATGGGCGTGGATAGCGGTTTGACTCACGGGGATTTCCAAGTCTCCACCCCATTGACGTC
AATGGGAGTTTGTTTTGGCACCAAAATCAACGGGACTTTCCAAAATGTCGTAACAACTCCGCCCCATTGA
CGCAAATGGGCGGTAGGCGTGTACGGTGGGAGGTCTATATAAGCAGAGCTGGTTTAGTGAACCGTCAGAT
CCGCTAGCGCTACCGGACTCAGATCTCGAGCTCAAGCTTCGAATTCGCCACCATGTATCCCTATGATGTT
CCAGACTATGCTGGAAGTGCTCGGGATCCATTGCCTTTCTTCCCACCCTTGTACCTCGGTGGACCAGAGA
TCACCACCGAGAACTGCGAGAGGGAACCGATACACATTCCCGGGTCCATTCAGCCCCATGGTGCGCTGCT
GACTGCTGACGGACATTCAGGGGAAGTGCTGCAAGTCAGCCTGAATGCAGCAACCTTTCTGGGCCAAGAA
CCCACTGTGCTTCGCGGGCAGACCTTGGCTGCTCTGCTGCCTGAGCAGTGGCCAGCCCTCCAAGCAGCTC
TTCCACCCGGTTGTCCAGACGCCCTCCAGTATCGTGCCACTCTGGACTGGCCTGCTGCCGGCCACCTTAG
CCTGACAGTGCACAGGGTAGCTGAGCTGCTCATCCTCGAATTCGAGCCCACCGAGGCATGGGACAGCATT
GGACCCCATGCGCTGAGGAACGCTATGTTCGCCCTTGAATCTGCTCCCAATCTCCGAGCACTGGCTGAAG
TCGCCACACAGACAGTCAGGGAGCTGACAGGCTTTGATCGGGTGATGCTGTACAAGTTTGCCCCAGATGC
AACGGGTGAGATGATCGCAGAAGCCAGACGGGAAGGGATGCAGGCCTTCCTGGGCCACAGATTTCCGGCC
TCACATACGCCTGCTCAGGCCAGAGCACTGTACACCCGACACCTCCTGAGACTGACTGCGGACACTAGAG
CAGCTGCCGTGCCACTCGATCCCGTGCTCAACCCACAGACCAATGCGCCTACCCCTTTGGGAGGAGCCGT
ACTGAGGGCCACATCCCCTATGCACATGCAGTATCTGCGCAACATGGGCGTTGGGAGTAGTCTGTCTGTG
TCCGTTGTCGTTGGAGGGCAACTGTGGGGCTTGATCGTCTGCCACCATCAGACACCGTATGTGCTTCCTC
CTGACTTGCGTACAACTCTGGAGGAGCTGGGCCGCAAGCTTAGCGGCCAGGTGCAGCGGAAAGAGGCCAC
TGGTTACCCTTATGACGTGCCTGATTATGCCTAAGCGGCCGCGACTCTAGATCATAATCAGCCATACCAC
ATTTGTAGAGGTTTTACTTGCTTTAAAAAACCTCCCACACCTCCCCCTGAACCTGAAACATAAAATGAAT
GCAATTGTTGTTGTTAACTTGTTTATTGCAGCTTATAATGGTTACAAATAAAGCAATAGCATCACAAATT
TCACAAATAAAGCATTTTTTTCACTGCATTCTAGTTGTGGTTTGTCCAAACTCATCAATGTATCTTAAGG
CGTAAATTGTAAGCGTTAATATTTTGTTAAAATTCGCGTTAAATTTTTGTTAAATCAGCTCATTTTTTAA
CCAATAGGCCGAAATCGGCAAAATCCCTTATAAATCAAAAGAATAGACCGAGATAGGGT
[37 nt withheld, positions 2160-2196]
AAAGAACGTGGACTCCAACGTCAAAGG
[49 nt withheld, positions 2224-2272]
T
[91 nt withheld, positions 2274-2364]
G
[124 nt withheld, positions 2366-2489]
CAGGTGGCACTTTTCGGGGAAATGTGCGCGGAACCCCTATTTGTTTATTTTTCTAAATACATTCAAATAT
GTATCCGCTCATGAGACAATAACCCTGATAAATGCTTCAATAATATTGAAAAAGGAAGAGTCCTGAGGCG
GAAAGAACCAGCTGTGGAATGTGTGTCAGTTAGGGTGTGGAAAGTCCCCAGGCTCCCCAGCAGGCAGAAG
TATGCAAAGCATGCATCTCAATTAGTCAGCAACCAGGTGTGGAAAGTCCCCAGGCTCCCCAGCAGGCAGA
AGTATGCAAAGCATGCATCTCAATTAGTCAGCAACCATAGTCCCGCCCCTAACTCCGCCCATCCCGCCCC
TAACTCCGCCCAGTTCCGCCCATTCTCCGCCCCATGGCTGACTAATTTTTTTTATTTATGCAGAGGCCGA
GGCCGCCTCGGCCTCTGAGCTATTCCAGAAGTAGTGAGGAGGCTTTTTTGGAGGCCTAGGCTTTTGCAAA
GATCGATCAAGAGACAGGATGAGGATCGTTTCGCATGATTGAACAAGATGGATTGCACGCAGGTTCTCCG
GCCGCTTGGGTGGAGAGGCTATTCGGCTATGACTGGGCACAACAGACAATCGGCTGCTCTGATGCCGCCG
TGTTCCGGCTGTCAGCGCAGGGGCGCCCGGTTCTTTTTGTCAAGACCGACCTGTCCGGTGCCCTGAATGA
ACTGCAAGACGAGGCAGCGCGGCTATCGTGGCTGGCCACGACGGGCGTTCCTTGCGCAGCTGTGCTCGAC
GTTGTCACTGAAGCGGGAAGGGACTGGCTGCTATTGGGCGAAGTGCCGGGGCAGGATCTCCTGTCATCTC
ACCTTGCTCCTGCCGAGAAAGTATCCATCATGGCTGATGCAATGCGGCGGCTGCATACGCTTGATCCGGC
TACCTGCCCATTCGACCACCAAGCGAAACATCGCATCGAGCGAGCACGTACTCGGATGGAAGCCGGTCTT
GTCGATCAGGATGATCTGGACGAAGAGCATCAGGGGCTCGCGCCAGCCGAACTGTTCGCCAGGCTCAAGG
CGAGCATGCCCGACGGCGAGGATCTCGTCGTGACCCATGGCGATGCCTGCTTGCCGAATATCATGGTGGA
AAATGGCCGCTTTTCTGGATTCATCGACTGTGGCCGGCTGGGTGTGGCGGACCGCTATCAGGACATAGCG
TTGGCTACCCGTGATATTGCTGAAGAGCTTGGCGGCGAATGGGCTGACCGCTTCCTCGTGCTTTACGGTA
TCGCCGCTCCCGATTCGCAGCGCATCGCCTTCTATCGCCTTCTTGACGAGTTCTTCTGAGCGGGACTCTG
GGGTTCGAAATGACCGACCAAGCGACGCCCAACCTGCCATCACGAGATTTCGATTCCACCGCCGCCTTCT
ATGAAAGGTTGGGCTTCGGAATCGTTTTCCGGGACGCCGGCTGGATGATCCTCCAGCGCGGGGATCTCAT
GCTGGAGTTCTTCGCCCACCCTAGGGGGAGGCTAACTGAAACACGGAAGGAGACAATACCGGAAGGAACC
CGCGCTATGACGGCAATAAAAAGACAGAATAAAACGCACGGTGTTGGGTCGTTTGTTCATAAACGCGGGG
TTCGGTCCCAGGGCTGGCACTCTGTCGATACCCCACCGAGACCCCATTGGGGCCAATACGCCCGCGTTTC
TTCCTTTTCCCCACCCCACCCCCCAAGTTCGGGTGAAGGCCCAGGGCTCGCAGCCAACGTCGGGGCGGCA
GGCCCTGCCATAGCCTCAGGTTACTCATATATACTTTAGATTGATTTAAAACTTCATTTTTAATTTAAAA
GGATCTAGGTGAAGATCCTTTTTGATAATCTCATGACCAAAATCCCTTAACGTGAGTTTTCGTTCCACTG
AGCGTCAGACCCCGTAGAAAAGATCAAAGGATCTTCTTGAGATCCTTTTTTTCTGCGCGTAATCTGCTGC
TTGCAAACAAAAAAACCACCGCTACCAGCGGTGGTTTGTTTGCCGGATCAAGAGCTACCAACTCTTTTTC
CGAAGGTAACTGGCTTCAGCAGAGCGCAGATACCAAATACTGTCCTTCTAGTGTAGCCGTAGTTAGGCCA
CCACTTCAAGAACTCTGTAGCACCGCCTACATACCTCGCTCTGCTAATCCTGTTACCAGTGGCTGCTGCC
AGTGGCGATAAGTCGTGTCTTACCGGGTTGGACTCAAGACGATAGTTACCGGATAAGGCGCAGCGGTCGG
GCTGAACGGGGGGTTCGTGCACACAGCCCAGCTTGGAGCGAACGACCTACACCGAACTGAGATACCTACA
GCGTGAGCTATGAGAAAGCGCCACGCTTCCCGAAGGGAGAAAGGCGGACAGGTATCCGGTAAGCGGCAGG
GTCGGAACAGGAGAGCGCACGAGGGAGCTTCCAGGGGGAAACGCCTGGTATCTTTATAGTCCTGTCGGGT
TTCGCCACCTCTGACTTGAGCGTCGATTTTTGTGATGCTCGTCAGGGGGGCGGAGCCTATGGAAAAA
Features (pLannotate 1.2.2; 16 found; start..end, strand, type, name):
     46..105     +  rep_origin     RSF ori (fragment): Plasmids containing the RSF 1030 origin of replication can be propagated in E. coli cells that contain additional plasmids with compatible origins.
    173..476     +  enhancer       CMV enhancer: human cytomegalovirus immediate early enhancer
    477..680     +  promoter       CMV promoter: human cytomegalovirus (CMV) immediate early promoter
    703..746     +  misc_feature   MCS (fragment): multiple cloning site
    789..1748    +  CDS            iFP1.4: iFP1.4 is a basic (constitutively fluorescent) near ir fluorescent protein published in 2009, derived from Deinococcus radiodurans. It has low acid sensitivity. It requires the cofactor biliverdin for fluorescence.
   1764..1780    +  CDS            3xHA (fragment): three tandem HA epitope tags
   1800..1883    +  CDS            large T antigen (fragment): large T antigen from SV40 (simian virus 40)
   1906..2027    +  polyA_signal   SV40 poly(A) signal: SV40 polyadenylation signal
   2061..2489    -  rep_origin     f1 ori (sequence partly withheld): f1 bacteriophage origin of replication; arrow indicates direction of (+) strand synthesis
   2516..2620    +  promoter       AmpR promoter: bla
   2622..2979    +  promoter       SV40 promoter: SV40 enhancer and early promoter
   3014..3808    +  CDS            NeoR/KanR: aminoglycoside phosphotransferase from Tn5; aph(3')-II (or nptII); confers resistance to neomycin, kanamycin, and G418 (Geneticin®)
   3829..3981    +  CDS            ble (fragment): BLE_KLEPN - Experimental evidence at protein level: Swiss-Prot protein existence level 1. Binding protein with a strong affinity to the bleomycin family of antibiotics. Binds to CL990; an antimitotic-antibiotic compound. From Klebsiella pneumoniae.
   4040..4087    +  polyA_signal   HSV TK poly(A) signal: herpes simplex virus thymidine kinase polyadenylation signal (Cole and Stacy, 1985)
   4178..4194    -  polyA_signal   bGH poly(A) signal (fragment): bovine growth hormone polyadenylation signal
   4416..5004    +  rep_origin     ori: high-copy-number ColE1/pMB1/pBR322/pUC origin of replication
