[The description below was written by a language model from this plasmid's Addgene catalogue record and pLannotate feature annotations shown in this document.]
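Description:
pRDAX-387 HA IFP1.4 is a 5,006 nt mammalian expression plasmid built on the Clontech pEGFP-N1 backbone, with the infrared fluorescent protein IFP1.4 as its insert. It replicates in E. coli at high copy from a ColE1/pUC-type origin and is selected with kanamycin. The resistance cassette is the dual-purpose NeoR/KanR gene (Tn5 aminoglycoside phosphotransferase). A bacterial bla-type promoter drives it for kanamycin selection, and the SV40 enhancer/early promoter, paired with an HSV TK polyadenylation signal, allows G418 selection of transfected mammalian cells. An f1 origin is also present. The short hits to an RSF origin, ble, and the bGH poly(A) signal are small fragments and probably backbone remnants rather than functional parts.

The expression cassette consists of the human CMV immediate-early enhancer and promoter, a remnant of the multiple cloning site, the full-length iFP1.4 coding sequence and an SV40 polyadenylation signal. IFP1.4 is a near-infrared fluorescent protein engineered from a Deinococcus radiodurans bacteriophytochrome, and it needs the cofactor biliverdin to fluoresce. The catalogue lists the insert species as mouse, which does not match this bacterial origin. Just downstream of the reporter is a short match to an HA epitope sequence, in line with the "HA" in the plasmid name and suggesting a C-terminal tag for immunodetection. The cloning sites used are not recorded.

The stated purpose is a vector for protein–protein interaction assays based on bimolecular or trimolecular fluorescence complementation (BiFC/TriFC). Because this plasmid carries the intact rather than split reporter, it may serve as a full-length reference or control in such experiments, although the record does not say so.
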