Addgene plasmid #130136: pRDAX-387 HA IFP1.4
Purpose: PPI (BiFC/TriFC) assay vector
Depositing lab: Gary Lewin. Depositing organization: Max-Delbrueck-Centrum fuer Molekulare Medizin (MDC).
Backbone
  Vector backbone: pEGFP-N1 U55762 Clontech
  Vector type: Mammalian Expression
Growth in bacteria
  Bacterial resistance: Kanamycin, 50 μg/mL
  Growth temperature: 37°C
  Growth strain: DH5alpha
  Copy number: High Copy
Gene/Insert
  Gene/Insert name: IFP1.4
  Species: M. musculus (mouse)
  Cloning method: Restriction Enzyme; 5′ cloning site unknown (unknown if destroyed); 3′ cloning site unknown (unknown if destroyed)
Terms and licenses: Academic/Nonprofit Terms; Industry Terms: Not Available to Industry
How to cite: pRDAX-387 HA IFP1.4 was a gift from Gary Lewin (Addgene plasmid # 130136 ; http://n2t.net/addgene:130136 ; RRID:Addgene_130136)
